Addgene plasmid #225155: pHBJT004
Purpose: (Empty Backbone) Medium copy cloning vector for integration of C-terminal FLAG epitope tag. SmaI restriction site immediately upstream of the FLAG epitope. FLAG epitope in opposite orientation of lac promoter.
Depositing lab: Jenny-Lee Thomassin. Depositing organization: University of Saskatchewan. Publication: Generation of a plasmid series for rapid sub-cloning and use in various Enterobacteriaceae. Braun HG, Kanwal N, Rivera Lopez LF, Thomassin JL. J Biosci Bioeng. 2024 Sep 6:S1389-1723(24)00253-6. doi: 10.1016/j.jbiosc.2024.08.006. PubMed 39244484.
Backbone
  Vector backbone: pSU18
  Backbone size (bp): 2340
  Vector type: Bacterial Expression, Synthetic Biology
  Tag / fusion protein: FLAG epitope tag (35 bp) (C terminal on insert)
Growth in bacteria
  Bacterial resistance: Chloramphenicol, 25 μg/mL
  Growth temperature: 37°C
  Growth strain: DH5alpha
  Copy number: Low Copy
Gene/Insert
  Gene/Insert name: None
  Tag / fusion protein: FLAG epitope tag (35 bp) (C terminal on insert)
Terms and licenses: Academic/Nonprofit Terms; Industry Terms: Not Available to Industry
Depositor comments: Mid copy plasmid (p15a ori) with pUC18 MCS with FLAG epitope integrated at SmaI site, confers chloramphenicol resistance
How to cite: pHBJT004 was a gift from Jenny-Lee Thomassin (Addgene plasmid # 225155 ; http://n2t.net/addgene:225155 ; RRID:Addgene_225155)
