[The description below was written by a language model from this plasmid's Addgene catalogue record and pLannotate feature annotations shown in this document.]
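Description:
pHBJT004 is an empty bacterial cloning and expression backbone derived from pSU18, designed to add a C-terminal FLAG epitope tag to a gene of interest. The sequenced plasmid is 2,375 nt. It replicates from the p15A origin, which the depositor describes as medium copy (the catalogue copy-number field lists it as low copy). This origin is compatible with ColE1-type plasmids, so the vector can be maintained in a cell alongside a second such plasmid. Selection is by chloramphenicol resistance, provided by the cat gene under its own promoter. Short annotated fragments of RSF ori, lacI and IS1 appear to be partial matches in the backbone rather than functional elements.

The cloning region is the pUC18 multiple cloning site set within a lacZα fragment, downstream of the CAP binding site, lac promoter and lac operator. A short FLAG-encoding segment (about 35 bp) has been inserted at the SmaI position and splits the annotated polylinker in two. A SmaI site lies immediately upstream of the epitope, so a blunt-ended coding sequence lacking its stop codon can be joined in frame to the tag. The FLAG sequence lies on the opposite strand to the lac promoter, so a tagged open reading frame is not transcribed from that promoter. The record names no other promoter for the insert, so expression would presumably depend on one supplied with the cloned fragment, such as the gene's native promoter. No gene is present in the deposited plasmid. It belongs to a plasmid series built for rapid sub-cloning and use in various Enterobacteriaceae, where it suits epitope tagging for detection or purification of proteins.
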