Features (pLannotate 1.2.2; 13 found; start..end, strand, type, name):
    715..1260    +  rep_origin     p15A ori: Plasmids containing the medium-copy-number p15A origin of replication can be propagated in E. coli cells that contain a second plasmid with the ColE1 origin.
   1348..1403    +  rep_origin     RSF ori (fragment): Plasmids containing the RSF 1030 origin of replication can be propagated in E. coli cells that contain additional plasmids with compatible origins.
   1526..1618    +  CDS            lacI (fragment): lac repressor; lacI; The lac repressor binds to the lac operator to inhibit transcription in E. coli. This inhibition can be relieved by adding lactose or isopropyl-β-D-thiogalactopyranoside (IPTG).
   1631..1652    +  protein_bind   CAP binding site: CAP binding activates transcription in the presence of cAMP. E. coli catabolite activator protein
   1667..1697    +  promoter       lac promoter: promoter for the E. coli lac operon
   1705..1721    +  protein_bind   lac operator: The lac repressor binds to the lac operator to inhibit transcription in E. coli. This inhibition can be relieved by adding lactose or isopropyl-β-D-thiogalactopyranoside (IPTG). lac repressor encoded by lacI
   1754..1772    +  misc_feature   MCS (fragment): pUC18/19 multiple cloning site
   1785..1805    -  CDS            3xFLAG (fragment): three tandem FLAG® epitope tags
   1805..1845    +  misc_feature   MCS (fragment): pUC18/19 multiple cloning site
   1848..2002    +  CDS            lacZα (fragment): LacZα fragment of β-galactosidase; lacZ fragment
   2005..2146    -  mobile_element IS1 (fragment): prokaryotic transposable element IS1
   2267..2369    +  promoter       cat promoter: promoter of the E. coli cat gene encoding chloramphenicol acetyltransferase
   2370..651     +  CDS            cat (across the origin): CAT_ECOLX - Experimental evidence at protein level: Swiss-Prot protein existence level 1. This enzyme is an effector of chloramphenicol resistance in bacteria. From Escherichia coli. This protein is used as a marker in many commonly used cloning vectors, such as pACYC184.
>Addgene plasmid #225155 | pHBJT004 | addgene full sequence | sequence record 444671 | Addgene NGS Result
AAAAAAATCACTGGATATACCACCGTTGATATATCCCAATGGCATCGTAAAGAACATTTTGAGGCATTTC
AGTCAGTTGCTCAATGTACCTATAACCAGACCGTTCAGCTGGATATTACGGCCTTTTTAAAGACCGTAAA
GAAAAATAAGCACAAGTTTTATCCGGCCTTTATTCACATTCTTGCCCGCCTGATGAATGCTCATCCGGAA
TTTCGTATGGCAATGAAAGACGGTGAGCTGGTGATATGGGATAGTGTTCACCCTTGTTACACCGTTTTCC
ATGAGCAAACTGAAACGTTTTCATCGCTCTGGAGTGAATACCACGACGATTTCCGGCAGTTTCTACACAT
ATATTCGCAAGATGTGGCGTGTTACGGTGAAAACCTGGCCTATTTCCCTAAAGGGTTTATTGAGAATATG
TTTTTCGTCTCAGCCAATCCCTGGGTGAGTTTCACCAGTTTTGATTTAAACGTGGCCAATATGGACAACT
TCTTCGCCCCCGTTTTCACCATGGGCAAATATTATACGCAAGGCGACAAGGTGCTGATGCCGCTGGCGAT
TCAGGTTCATCATGCCGTTTGTGATGGCTTCCATGTCGGCAGAATGCTTAATGAATTACAACAGTACTGC
GATGAGTGGCAGGGCGGGGCGTAATTTTTTTAAGGCAGTTATTGGTGCCTAGAAATATTTTATCTGATTA
ATAAGATGATCTTCTTGAGATCGTTTTGGTCTGCGCGTAATCTCTTGCTCTGAAAACGAAAAAACCGCCT
TGCAGGGCGGTTTTTCGAAGGTTCTCTGAGCTACCAACTCTTTGAACCGAGGTAACTGGCTTGGAGGAGC
GCAGTCACCAAAACTTGTCCTTTCAGTTTAGCCTTAACCGGCGCATGACTTCAAGACTAACTCCTCTAAA
TCAATTACCAGTGGCTGCTGCCAGTGGTGCTTTTGCATGTCTTTCCGGGTTGGACTCAAGACGATAGTTA
CCGGATAAGGCGCAGCGGTCGGACTGAACGGGGGGTTCGTGCATACAGTCCAGCTTGGAGCGAACTGCCT
ACCCGGAACTGAGTGTCAGGCGTGGAATGAGACAAACGCGGCCATAACAGCGGAATGACACCGGTAAACC
GAAAGGCAGGAACAGGAGAGCGCACGAGGGAGCCGCCAGGGGGAAACGCCTGGTATCTTTATAGTCCTGT
CGGGTTTCGCCACCACTGATTTGAGCGTCAGATTTCGTGATGCTTGTCAGGGGGGCGGAGCCTATGGAAA
AACGGCTTTGCCGCGGCCCTCTCACTTCCCTGTTAAGTATCTTCCTGGCATCTTCCAGGAAATCTCCGCC
CCGTTCGTAAGCCATTTCCGCTCGCCGCAGTCGAACGACCGAGCGTAGCGAGTCAGTGAGCGAGGAAGCG
GAATATATCCTGTATCACATATTCTGCTGACGCACCGGTGCAGCCTTTTTTCTCCTGCCACATGAAGCAC
TTCACTGACACCCTCATCAGTGCCAACATAGTAAGCCAGTATATACACTCCGCTAGCGCCCAATACGCAA
ACCGCCTCTCCCCGCGCGTTGGCCGATTCATTAATGCAGCTGGCACGACAGGTTTCCCGACTGGAAAGCG
GGCAGTGAGCGCAACGCAATTAATGTGAGTTAGCTCACTCATTAGGCACCCCAGGCTTTACACTTTATGC
TTCCGGCTCGTATGTTGTGTGGAATTGTGAGCGGATAACAATTTCACACAGGAAACAGCTATGACATGAT
TACGAATTCGAGCTCGGTACCCTATCATTACTTGTCGTCATCGTCTTTGTAGTCCCCGGGGATCCTCTAG
AGTCGACCTGCAGGCATGCAAGCTTGGCACTGGCCGTCGTTTTACAACGTCGTGACTGGGAAAACCCTGG
CGTTACCCAACTTAATCGCCTTGCAGCACATCCCCCTTTCGCCAGCTGGCGTAATAGCGAAGAGGCCCGC
ACCGATCGCCCTTCCCAACAGTTGCGCAGCCTGAATGGCGAATGGCGCTGATGTCCGGCGGTGCTTTTGC
CGTTACGCACCACCCCGTCAGTAGCTGAACAGGAGGGACAGCTGATAGAAACAGAAGCCACTGGAGCACC
TCAAAAACACCATCATACACTAAATCAGTAAGTTGGCAGCATCACCCGACGCACTTTGCGCCGAATAAAT
ACCTGTGACGGAAGATCACTTCGCAGAATAAATAAATCCTGGTGTCCCTGTTGATACCGGGAAGCCCTGG
GCCAACTTTTGGCGAAAATGAGACGTTGATCGGCACGTAAGAGGTTCCAACTTTCACCATAATGAAATAA
GATCACTACCGGGCGTATTTTTTGAGTTATCGAGATTTTCAGGAGCTAAGGAAGCTAAAATGGAG
